>Addgene plasmid #227018 | TadA-8e-eIscBn | addgene full sequence | sequence record 453983 | Addgene NGS Result
ATATGCCAAGTACGCCCCCTATTGACGTCAATGACGGTAAATGGCCCGCCTGGCATTATGCCCAGTACAT
GACCTTATGGGACTTTCCTACTTGGCAGTACATCTACGTATTAGTCATCGCTATTACCATGGTGATGCGG
TTTTGGCAGTACATCAATGGGCGTGGATAGCGGTTTGACTCACGGGGATTTCCAAGTCTCCACCCCATTG
ACGTCAATGGGAGTTTGTTTTGGCACCAAAATCAACGGGACTTTCCAAAATGTCGTAACAACTCCGCCCC
ATTGACGCAAATGGGCGGTAGGCGTGTACGGTGGGAGGTCTATATAAGCAGAGCTGGTTTAGTGAACCGT
CAGATCCGCTAGAGATCCGCGGCCGCTAATACGACTCACTATAGGGAGAGCCGCCACCATGAAACGGACA
GCCGACGGAAGCGAGTTCGAGTCACCAAAGAAGAAGCGGAAAGTCTCTGAGGTGGAGTTTTCCCACGAGT
ACTGGATGAGACATGCCCTGACCCTGGCCAAGAGGGCACGGGATGAGAGGGAGGTGCCTGTGGGAGCCGT
GCTGGTGCTGAACAATAGAGTGATCGGCGAGGGCTGGAACAGAGCCATCGGCCTGCACGACCCAACAGCC
CATGCCGAAATTATGGCCCTGAGACAGGGCGGCCTGGTCATGCAGAACTACAGACTGATTGACGCCACCC
TGTACGTGACATTCGAGCCTTGCGTGATGTGCGCCGGCGCCATGATCCACTCTAGGATCGGCCGCGTGGT
GTTTGGCGTGAGGAACTCAAAAAGAGGCGCCGCAGGCTCCCTGATGAACGTGCTGAACTACCCCGGCATG
AATCACCGCGTCGAAATTACCGAGGGAATCCTGGCAGATGAATGTGCCGCCCTGCTGTGCGATTTCTATC
GGATGCCTAGACAGGTGTTCAATGCTCAGAAGAAGGCCCAGAGCTCCATCAACTCCGGAGGATCTAGCGG
AGGCTCCTCTGGCTCTGAGACACCTGGCACAAGCGAGAGCGCAACACCTGAAAGCAGCGGGGGCAGCAGC
GGGGGGTCAATGGCCGTGGTCTACGTGATCTCTAAGTCCGGCAAACCACTGATGCCCACCACCAGATGCG
GCCACGTGCGGATCTTGCTCAAGGAAGGCAAGGCTAGAGTGGTGGAAAGAAAGCCCTTCACCATCCAGCT
GACCTACGAGTCTGCCGAGGAAACCCAGCCTCTGGTGCTGGGCATTGACCCTGGCAGAACCAATATCGGT
ATGAGCGTGGTGACCGAGAGCGGAGAGAGCGTGTTCAACGCCCAAATCAGAACAAGAAACAAGGACGTGC
CTAAGCTGATGAAGAGAAGAAAGCAGTATAGGATGGCCCACAGAAGGCTGAAGCGGCGGTGCAAAAGACG
GCGGAGAGCCAAGGCTGCCGGCACCGCCTTCGAGGAGGGCGAAAAGCAAAGACTGCTGCCTGGCTGCTTC
AAGCCTATTACATGCAAGAGCATCCGGAACAAGGAAGCCAGATTCAACAACCGCAAGCGGCCTAGAGGAT
GGCTGACACCTACCGCCAATCACCTGCTGGTCACCCACCTGAACGTGGTTAAGAAGGTGCAGAAGATCCT
GCCCGTGGCCAAGGTGGTGCTGGAGCTGAATCGGTTCAGCTTTATGGCCATGAACAACCCCAAGGTTCAG
AGATGGCAGTACCAGCGGGGCCCTCTGTACGGCAAAGGCAGCGTGGAAGAGGCCGTGTCCATGCAGCAGG
ATGGACACTGCCTGTTTTGTAAACACGGCATCGACCACTACCACCACGTGGTCCCCAGAAGAAAGAACGG
CAGCGAGACACTGGAAAACAGAGTGGGCCTTTGTGAAGAACACCATAGACTGGTGCACACAGATAAGGAG
TGGGAGGCCAACCTGGCCAGCAAGAAGTCTGGAATGAACAAGAAATACCACGCCCTGTCTGTGCTGAACC
AGATCATCCCCTACCTGGCTGATCAGCTGGCCGATATGTTCCCCGGAAATTTCTGCGTGACAAGCGGCCA
AGACACCTATCTGTTTCGGGAAGAGCATGGCATCCCTAAGGACGCCTACCTGGACGCCTACTGCATCGCC
TGCAGCGCACTGACCGACGCCAAGAAGGTGAGCAGCCCTAAGGGCAGACCATACATGGTGCACCAGTTCA
GAAGGCATGATAGACAGGCCTGTCACAAGGCCAATCTGAACCGGAGCTACTACATGGGCGGCAAGCTCGT
TGCCACCAACCGGCACAAAGCTATGGACCAGAAAACTGACAGCCTGGAAGAGTACAGAGCCGCTCACAGC
GCCGCTGACGTGTCTAAACTGACCGTGAAGCACCCTTCTGCTCAGTACAAGGATATGAGCAGAATCATGC
CTGGCAGCATCCTGGTGAGCGGCGAGGGCAAACTGTTCACACTGAGCAGATCTGAGGGAAGAAACAAAGG
CCAGGTGAACTACTTCGTGTCCACCGAGGGCATCAAGTACTGGGCCAGAAAGTGCCAGTATCTGCGGAAC
AACGGCGGACTGCAGATCTACGTGTCTGGCGGCTCAAAAAGAACCGCCGACGGCAGCGAATTCGAGCCCA
AGAAGAAGAGGAAAGTCGGAAGCGGAGCTACTAACTTCAGCCTGCTGAAGCAGGCTGGAGACGTGGAGGA
GAACCCTGGACCTATGGTGAGCAAGGGCGAGGAGCTGTTCACCGGGGTGGTGCCCATCCTGGTCGAGCTG
GACGGCGACGTAAACGGCCACAAGTTCAGCGTGTCCGGCGAGGGCGAGGGCGATGCCACCTACGGCAAGC
TGACCCTGAAGTTCATCTGCACCACCGGCAAGCTGCCCGTGCCCTGGCCCACCCTCGTGACCACCCTGAC
CTATGGAGTGCAGTGCTTCAGCCGCTACCCCGACCACATGAAGCAGCACGACTTCTTCAAGTCCGCCATG
CCCGAAGGCTACGTCCAGGAGCGCACCATCTTCTTCAAGGACGACGGCAACTACAAGACCCGCGCCGAGG
TGAAGTTCGAGGGCGACACCCTGGTGAACCGCATCGAGCTGAAGGGCATCGACTTCAAGGAGGACGGCAA
CATCCTGGGGCACAAGCTGGAGTACAACTACAACAGCCACAACGTCTATATCATGGCCGACAAGCAGAAG
AACGGCATCAAGGTGAACTTCAAGATCCGCCACAACATCGAGGACGGCAGCGTGCAGCTCGCCGACCACT
ACCAGCAGAACACCCCCATCGGCGACGGCCCCGTGCTGCTGCCCGACAACCACTACCTGAGCACCCAGTC
CGCCCTGAGCAAAGACCCCAACGAGAAGCGCGATCACATGGTCCTGCTGGAGTTCGTGACCGCCGCCGGG
ATCACTCTCGGCATGGACGAGCTGTACAAGTCTGGTGGTTCTCCCAAGAAGAAGAGGAAAGTCTAACCGG
TCATCATCACCATCACCATTGAGTTTAAACCCGCTGATCAGCCTCGACTGTGCCTTCTAGTTGCCAGCCA
TCTGTTGTTTGCCCCTCCCCCGTGCCTTCCTTGACCCTGGAAGGTGCCACTCCCACTGTCCTTTCCTAAT
AAAATGAGGAAATTGCATCGCATTGTCTGAGTAGGTGTCATTCTATTCTGGGGGGTGGGGTGGGGCAGGA
CAGCAAGGGGGAGGATTGGGAAGACAATAGCAGGCATGCTGGGGATGCGGTGGGCTCTATGGCTTCTGAG
GCGGAAAGAACCAGCTGGGGCTCGATACCGTCGACCTCTAGCTAGAGCTTGGCGTAATCATGGTCATAGC
TGTTTCCTGTGTGAAATTGTTATCCGCTCACAATTCCACACAACATACGAGCCGGAAGCATAAAGTGTAA
AGCCTAGGGTGCCTAATGAGTGAGCTAACTCACATTAATTGCGTTGCGCTCACTGCCCGCTTTCCAGTCG
GGAAACCTGTCGTGCCAGCTGCATTAATGAATCGGCCAACGCGCGGGGAGAGGCGGTTTGCGTATTGGGC
GCTCTTCCGCTTCCTCGCTCACTGACTCGCTGCGCTCGGTCGTTCGGCTGCGGCGAGCGGTATCAGCTCA
CTCAAAGGCGGTAATACGGTTATCCACAGAATCAGGGGATAACGCAGGAAAGAACATGTGAGCAAAAGGC
CAGCAAAAGGCCAGGAACCGTAAAAAGGCCGCGTTGCTGGCGTTTTTCCATAGGCTCCGCCCCCCTGACG
AGCATCACAAAAATCGACGCTCAAGTCAGAGGTGGCGAAACCCGACAGGACTATAAAGATACCAGGCGTT
TCCCCCTGGAAGCTCCCTCGTGCGCTCTCCTGTTCCGACCCTGCCGCTTACCGGATACCTGTCCGCCTTT
CTCCCTTCGGGAAGCGTGGCGCTTTCTCATAGCTCACGCTGTAGGTATCTCAGTTCGGTGTAGGTCGTTC
GCTCCAAGCTGGGCTGTGTGCACGAACCCCCCGTTCAGCCCGACCGCTGCGCCTTATCCGGTAACTATCG
TCTTGAGTCCAACCCGGTAAGACACGACTTATCGCCACTGGCAGCAGCCACTGGTAACAGGATTAGCAGA
GCGAGGTATGTAGGCGGTGCTACAGAGTTCTTGAAGTGGTGGCCTAACTACGGCTACACTAGAAGAACAG
TATTTGGTATCTGCGCTCTGCTGAAGCCAGTTACCTTCGGAAAAAGAGTTGGTAGCTCTTGATCCGGCAA
ACAAACCACCGCTGGTAGCGGTGGTTTTTTTGTTTGCAAGCAGCAGATTACGCGCAGAAAAAAAGGATCT
CAAGAAGATCCTTTGATCTTTTCTACGGGGTCTGACACTCAGTGGAACGAAAACTCACGTTAAGGGATTT
TGGTCATGAGATTATCAAAAAGGATCTTCACCTAGATCCTTTTAAATTAAAAATGAAGTTTTAAATCAAT
CTAAAGTATATATGAGTAAACTTGGTCTGACAGTTACCAATGCTTAATCAGTGAGGCACCTATCTCAGCG
ATCTGTCTATTTCGTTCATCCATAGTTGCCTGACTCCCCGTCGTGTAGATAACTACGATACGGGAGGGCT
TACCATCTGGCCCCAGTGCTGCAATGATACCGCGAGACCCACGCTCACCGGCTCCAGATTTATCAGCAAT
AAACCAGCCAGCCGGAAGGGCCGAGCGCAGAAGTGGTCCTGCAACTTTATCCGCCTCCATCCAGTCTATT
AATTGTTGCCGGGAAGCTAGAGTAAGTAGTTCGCCAGTTAATAGTTTGCGCAACGTTGTTGCCATTGCTA
CAGGCATCGTGGTGTCACGCTCGTCGTTTGGTATGGCTTCATTCAGCTCCGGTTCCCAACGATCAAGGCG
AGTTACATGATCCCCCATGTTGTGCAAAAAAGCGGTTAGCTCCTTCGGTCCTCCGATCGTTGTCAGAAGT
AAGTTGGCCGCAGTGTTATCACTCATGGTTATGGCAGCACTGCATAATTCTCTTACTGTCATGCCATCCG
TAAGATGCTTTTCTGTGACTGGTGAGTACTCAACCAAGTCATTCTGAGAATAGTGTATGCGGCGACCGAG
TTGCTCTTGCCCGGCGTCAATACGGGATAATACCGCGCCACATAGCAGAACTTTAAAAGTGCTCATCATT
GGAAAACGTTCTTCGGGGCGAAAACTCTCAAGGATCTTACCGCTGTTGAGATCCAGTTCGATGTAACCCA
CTCGTGCACCCAACTGATCTTCAGCATCTTTTACTTTCACCAGCGTTTCTGGGTGAGCAAAAACAGGAAG
GCAAAATGCCGCAAAAAAGGGAATAAGGGCGACACGGAAATGTTGAATACTCATACTCTTCCTTTTTCAA
TATTATTGAAGCATTTATCAGGGTTATTGTCTCATGAGCGGATACATATTTGAATGTATTTAGAAAAATA
AACAAATAGGGGTTCCGCGCACATTTCCCCGAAAAGTGCCACCTGACGTCGACGGATCGGGAGATCGATC
TCCCGATCCCCTAGGGTCGACTCTCAGTACAATCTGCTCTGATGCCGCATAGTTAAGCCAGTATCTGCTC
CCTGCTTGTGTGTTGGAGGTCGCTGAGTAGTGCGCGAGCAAAATTTAAGCTACAACAAGGCAAGGCTTGA
CCGACAATTGCATGAAGAATCTGCTTAGGGTTAGGCGTTTTGCGCTGCTTCGCGATGTACGGGCCAGATA
TACGCGTTGACATTGATTATTGACTAGTTATTAATAGTAATCAATTACGGGGTCATTAGTTCATAGCCCA
TATATTGAGTTCCGCGTTACATAACTTACGGTAAATGGCCCGCCTGGCTGACCGCCCAACGACCCCCGCC
CATTGACGTCAATAATGACGTATGTTCCCATAGTAACGCCAATAGGGACTTTCCATTGACGTCAATGGGT
GGAGTATTTACGGTAAACTGCCCACTTGGCAGTACATCAAGTGTATC
Features (pLannotate 1.2.2; 16 found; start..end, strand, type, name):
    132..335     +  promoter       CMV promoter: human cytomegalovirus (CMV) immediate early promoter
    377..395     +  promoter       T7 promoter: promoter for bacteriophage T7 RNA polymerase
    466..957     +  CDS            tadA: TADA_ECOLI - Also known as yfhC. Experimental evidence at protein level: Swiss-Prot protein existence level 1. Catalyzes the deamination of adenosine to inosine at the wobble position 34 of tRNA(Arg2). Essential for cell viability. From Escherichia coli (strain K12).
   2674..3390    +  CDS            EGFP: EGFP is a basic (constitutively fluorescent) green fluorescent protein published in 1996, derived from Aequorea victoria. It is reported to be a rapidly-maturing weak dimer with moderate acid sensitivity.
   3478..3702    +  polyA_signal   bGH poly(A) signal: bovine growth hormone polyadenylation signal
   3706..3727    +  promoter       SV40 promoter (fragment): SV40 enhancer and early promoter
   3732..3748    +  misc_feature   MCS (fragment): pBluescript multiple cloning site
   3797..3813    -  protein_bind   lac operator: The lac repressor binds to the lac operator to inhibit transcription in E. coli. This inhibition can be relieved by adding lactose or isopropyl-β-D-thiogalactopyranoside (IPTG). lac repressor encoded by lacI
   3821..3851    -  promoter       lac promoter: promoter for the E. coli lac operon
   3866..3887    -  protein_bind   CAP binding site: CAP binding activates transcription in the presence of cAMP. E. coli catabolite activator protein
   3900..3992    -  CDS            lacI (fragment): lac repressor; lacI; The lac repressor binds to the lac operator to inhibit transcription in E. coli. This inhibition can be relieved by adding lactose or isopropyl-β-D-thiogalactopyranoside (IPTG).
   4175..4763    -  rep_origin     ori: high-copy-number ColE1/pMB1/pBR322/pUC origin of replication
   4934..5794    -  CDS            AmpR: β-lactamase; bla; confers resistance to ampicillin, carbenicillin, and related antibiotics
   5795..5899    -  promoter       AmpR promoter: bla
   5970..6014    -  misc_feature   bom (fragment): basis of mobility region from pBR322
   6245..131     +  enhancer       CMV enhancer (across the origin): human cytomegalovirus immediate early enhancer
