[The description below was written by a language model from this plasmid's Addgene catalogue record and pLannotate feature annotations shown in this document.]
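Description:
TadA-8e-eIscBn is a mammalian expression plasmid built on a pcDNA3.1 backbone that encodes a miniature adenine base editor. It is propagated in E. coli as a high-copy plasmid through a ColE1/pUC-type origin and selected with ampicillin via the β-lactamase gene. No intact mammalian selection marker is annotated. Only a short fragment of the SV40 promoter remains downstream of the expression cassette, alongside residual lac promoter/operator and lacI fragments carried over from cloning vectors.

The payload is a synthetic, human codon-optimized fusion described as bpNLS-TadA-8e-linker-nOgeuIscB-v3-bpNLS. It is transcribed from the CMV enhancer/promoter and terminated by the bovine growth hormone polyadenylation signal. A T7 promoter lies between the CMV promoter and the coding region and could support in vitro transcription. TadA-8e is an evolved variant of the E. coli tRNA adenosine deaminase that acts on DNA. It is joined to a nickase form of OgeuIscB, a compact RNA-guided nuclease. The record lists the substitutions D96R, E84R, V159R and H339A and calls the protein an enhanced-activity nickase, but it does not assign a role to each mutation. Bipartite nuclear localization signals flank the fusion to direct it to the nucleus.

The feature table annotates the tadA segment but not the IscB portion, which presumably occupies the unannotated stretch that follows. It also detects an EGFP coding sequence just upstream of the poly(A) signal. The catalogue entry does not mention EGFP, and how it is linked to the editor is not stated. No guide (ωRNA) expression cassette is annotated, so the guide RNA would apparently be supplied separately. The construct is intended for A-to-G base editing in mammalian cells.
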