Addgene plasmid #227018: TadA-8e-eIscBn
Purpose: Vector encoding human codon-optimized enhanced-activity nOgeuIscB fusion with TadA8e driven by CMV promoter
Depositing lab: Dali Li. Depositing organization: East China Normal University. Publication: Engineering IscB to develop highly efficient miniature editing tools in mammalian cells and embryos. Xue N, Hong D, Zhang D, Wang Q, Zhang S, Yang L, Chen X, Li Y, Han H, Hu C, Liu M, Song G, Guan Y, Wang L, Zhu Y, Li D. Mol Cell. 2024 Aug 22;84(16):3128-3140.e4. doi: 10.1016/j.molcel.2024.07.007. Epub 2024 Aug 2. PubMed 39096898.
Backbone
  Vector backbone: pcDNA3.1
Growth in bacteria
  Bacterial resistance: Ampicillin, 100 μg/mL
  Growth temperature: 37°C
  Growth strain: DH5alpha
  Copy number: High Copy
Gene/Insert
  Gene/Insert name: bpNLS-TadA-8e-linker-nOgeuIscB-v3-bpNLS
  Species: Synthetic
  Mutation: D96R/E84R/V159R/H339A
  Promoter: CMV
  Cloning method: Gibson Cloning
  Sequencing primers: 5′ tctgaggtggagttttcccacga
Terms and licenses: Academic/Nonprofit Terms; Industry Terms: Not Available to Industry
How to cite: TadA-8e-eIscBn was a gift from Dali Li (Addgene plasmid # 227018 ; http://n2t.net/addgene:227018 ; RRID:Addgene_227018)
